Addgene plasmid #119978: pCAGGS-FuG-E (P440E)
Purpose: This is an envelope gene encoding plasmid to make retrogradely lentiviral vector. If you use this plasmid, you can make type E (P440E) envelope coating virus particle with NeuRet.
Depositing lab: Kazuto Kobayashi. Depositing organization: Fukushima Medical University. Publication: Enhancement of the transduction efficiency of a lentiviral vector for neuron-specific retrograde gene delivery through the point mutation of fusion glycoprotein type E. Kato S, Sugawara M, Kobayashi K, Kimura K, Inoue KI, Takada M, Kobayashi K. J Neurosci Methods. 2018 Oct 19;311:147-155. doi: 10.1016/j.jneumeth.2018.10.023. PubMed 30347222.
Backbone
  Vector backbone: pCAGGS vector
  Backbone size w/o insert (bp): 4900
  Total vector size (bp): 6406
  Vector type: Lentiviral
Growth in bacteria
  Bacterial resistance: Ampicillin, 100 μg/mL
  Growth temperature: 37°C
  Growth strain: NEB Stable
  Growth instructions: Stbl3 and DH5alpha are also suitable growth strains.
  Copy number: High Copy
Gene/Insert
  Gene/Insert name: Fusion Glycoprotein type E (P440E) (alt name: FuG-E (P440E))
  Species: G. gallus (chicken), B. taurus (bovine); Vesicular stomatitis Indiana virus, Rabies virus, Cytomegalovirus, Simian virus 40, Oryctolagus cuniculus
  Insert size (bp): 1515
  Promoter: CAGGS
  Tag / fusion protein: Fusion protein of Vesicular stomatitis Indiana virus and Rabies virus (C terminal on backbone)
  Cloning method: Unknown
  Sequencing primers: 5′ Unknown; 3′ Unknown
Terms and licenses: Academic/Nonprofit Terms; Industry Terms: Not Available to Industry
Depositor comments: Addgene NGS was unable to fully resolve the sequence of the CAGGS promoter. Please refer to the depositor's sequence for this section of the plasmid.
How to cite: pCAGGS-FuG-E (P440E) was a gift from Kazuto Kobayashi (Addgene plasmid # 119978 ; http://n2t.net/addgene:119978 ; RRID:Addgene_119978)
