[The description below was written by a language model from this plasmid's Addgene catalogue record and pLannotate feature annotations shown in this document.]
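Description:
pCAGGS-FuG-E (P440E) is a mammalian expression plasmid on the pCAGGS backbone that supplies an envelope glycoprotein for pseudotyping lentiviral particles. Although it is catalogued as lentiviral, the feature tables show no LTRs or packaging signal, so it acts as a helper (envelope) plasmid rather than a transfer vector. It is about 6.4 kb and is maintained in E. coli through a high-copy ColE1/pUC-type origin with ampicillin selection from the bla gene. The backbone also carries an SV40 origin and SV40 poly(A) signal, along with remnants of lac regulatory sequence.

The roughly 1.5 kb insert encodes fusion glycoprotein type E with a P440E point mutation. This is a chimera of the rabies virus and vesicular stomatitis Indiana virus glycoproteins. The annotation is consistent with this design: a long stretch matching rabies virus G is followed, near the end of the open reading frame, by a short match annotated as the VSV-G epitope tag, which here most likely reflects the native VSV-G C-terminal portion of the fusion rather than an added tag. Expression is driven by the CAGGS promoter, made up of the CMV immediate-early enhancer, the chicken β-actin promoter and a chimeric β-actin/β-globin intron, and is terminated by the rabbit β-globin poly(A) signal. The repository's sequencing did not fully resolve the promoter, and the β-actin promoter element is annotated only in the depositor's sequence.

According to the record, the plasmid is used to produce NeuRet vectors, lentiviral particles coated with the type E (P440E) envelope for neuron-specific retrograde gene delivery. The associated publication title indicates that the point mutation was introduced to enhance transduction efficiency.
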