Features (pLannotate 1.2.2; 18 found; start..end, strand, type, name):
      4..383     +  enhancer       CMV enhancer: human cytomegalovirus immediate early enhancer
    385..660     +  promoter       chicken β-actin promoter: No description available
    661..1677    +  intron         chimeric intron: chimera between introns from chicken β-actin and rabbit β-globin
   1675..1731    +  CDS            HBB (fragment): HBB_LEPEU - Experimental evidence at protein level: Swiss-Prot protein existence level 1. Involved in oxygen transport from the lung to the various peripheral tissues. From Lepus europaeus (European hare).
   1745..3061    +  CDS            G (fragment): GLYCO_RABVR - Experimental evidence at protein level: Swiss-Prot protein existence level 1. Attaches the virus to host cellular receptor, inducing endocytosis of the virion. In the endosome, the acidic pH induces conformational changes in the glycoprotein trimer, which trigger fusion between virus and cell membrane. There is convincing in vitro evidence that the muscular form of the nicotinic acetylcholine receptor (nAChR), the neuronal cell adhesion molecule (NCAM), and the p75 neurotrophin receptor (p75NTR) bind glycoprotein and thereby facilitate rabies virus entry into cells (By similarity
   3224..3256    +  CDS            VSV-G tag: epitope tag from vesicular stomatitis virus G protein
   3495..3550    +  polyA_signal   β-globin poly(A) signal: rabbit β-globin polyadenylation signal (Gil and Proudfoot, 1987)
   3933..3949    -  protein_bind   lac operator: The lac repressor binds to the lac operator to inhibit transcription in E. coli. This inhibition can be relieved by adding lactose or isopropyl-β-D-thiogalactopyranoside (IPTG). lac repressor encoded by lacI
   3957..3987    -  promoter       lac promoter: promoter for the E. coli lac operon
   4002..4023    -  protein_bind   CAP binding site: CAP binding activates transcription in the presence of cAMP. E. coli catabolite activator protein
   4036..4075    -  CDS            lacI (fragment): lac repressor; lacI; The lac repressor binds to the lac operator to inhibit transcription in E. coli. This inhibition can be relieved by adding lactose or isopropyl-β-D-thiogalactopyranoside (IPTG).
   4082..4104    +  promoter       SV40 promoter (fragment): SV40 enhancer and early promoter
   4128..4263    +  rep_origin     SV40 ori: SV40 origin of replication
   4283..4417    +  polyA_signal   SV40 poly(A) signal: SV40 polyadenylation signal
   4419..4473    -  CDS            lacI (fragment): lac repressor; lacI; The lac repressor binds to the lac operator to inhibit transcription in E. coli. This inhibition can be relieved by adding lactose or isopropyl-β-D-thiogalactopyranoside (IPTG).
   4656..5244    -  rep_origin     ori: high-copy-number ColE1/pMB1/pBR322/pUC origin of replication
   5415..6275    -  CDS            AmpR: β-lactamase; bla; confers resistance to ampicillin, carbenicillin, and related antibiotics
   6276..6380    -  promoter       AmpR promoter: bla
>Addgene plasmid #119978 | pCAGGS-FuG-E (P440E) | depositor full sequence | sequence record 227501 | pCAGGS-FuG-E (P440E) sequence 6406 bps
GTCGACATTGATTATTGACTAGTTATTAATAGTAATCAATTACGGGGTCATTAGTTCATAGCCCATATAT
GGAGTTCCGCGTTACATAACTTACGGTAAATGGCCCGCCTGGCTGACCGCCCAACGACCCCCGCCCATTG
ACGTCAATAATGACGTATGTTCCCATAGTAACGCCAATAGGGACTTTCCATTGACGTCAATGGGTGGAGT
ATTTACGGTAAACTGCCCACTTGGCAGTACATCAAGTGTATCATATGCCAAGTACGCCCCCTATTGACGT
CAATGACGGTAAATGGCCCGCCTGGCATTATGCCCAGTACATGACCTTATGGGACTTTCCTACTTGGCAG
TACATCTACGTATTAGTCATCGCTATTACCATGGTCGAGGTGAGCCCCACGTTCTGCTTCACTCTCCCCA
TCTCCCCCCCCTCCCCACCCCCAATTTTGTATTTATTTATTTTTTAATTATTTTGTGCAGCGATGGGGGC
GGGGGGGGGGGGGGCGCGCGCCAGGCGGGGCGGGGCGGGGCGAGGGGCGGGGCGGGGCGAGGCGGAAAGG
TGCGGCGGCAGCCAATCAGAGCGGCGCGCTCCGAAAGTTTCCTTTTATGGCGAGGCGGCGGCGGCGGCGG
CCCTATAAAAAGCGAAGCGCGCGGCGGGCGGGAGTCGCTGCGCGCTGCCTTCGCCCCGTGCCCCGCTCCG
CCGCCGCCTCGCGCCGCCCGCCCCGGCTCTGACTGACCGCGTTACTCCCACAGGTGAGCGGGCGGGACGG
CCCTTCTCCTCCGGGCTGTAATTAGCGCTTGGTTTAATGACGGCTTGTTTCTTTTCTGTGGCTGCGTGAA
AGCCTTGAGGGGCTCCGGGAGGGCCCTTTGTGCGGGGGGAGCGGCTCGGGGGGTGCGTGCGTGTGTGTGT
GCGTGGGGAGCGCCGCGTGCGGCTCCGCGCTGCCCGGCGGCTGTGAGCGCTGCGGGCGCGGCGCGGGGCT
TTGTGCGCTCCGCAGTGTGCGCGAGGGGAGCGCGGCCGGGGGCGGTGCCCCGCGGTGCGGGGGGGGCTGC
GAGGGGAACAAAGGCTGCGTGCGGGGTGTGTGCGTGGGGGGGTGAGCAGGGGGTGTGGGCGCGTCGGTCG
GGCTGCAACCCCCCCTGCACCCCCCTCCCCGAGTTGCTGAGCACGGCCCGGCTTCGGGTGCGGGGCTCCG
TACGGGGCGTGGCGCGGGGCTCGCCGTGCCGGGCGGGGGGTGGCGGCAGGTGGGGGTGCCGGGCGGGGCG
GGGCCGCCTCGGGCCGGGGAGGGCTCGGGGGAGGGGCGCGGCGGCCCCCGGAGCGCCGGCGGCTGTCGAG
GCGCGGCGAGCCGCAGCCATTGCCTTTTATGGTAATCGTGCGAGAGGGCGCAGGGACTTCCTTTGTCCCA
AATCTGTGCGGAGCCGAAATCTGGGAGGCGCCGCCGCACCCCCTCTAGCGGGCGCGGGGCGAAGCGGTGC
GGCGCCGGCAGGAAGGAAATGGGCGGGGAGGGCCTTCGTGCGTCGCCGCGCCGCCGTCCCCTTCTCCCTC
TCCAGCCTCGGGGCTGTCCGCGGGGGGACGGCTGCCTTCGGGGGGGACGGGGCAGGGCGGGGTTCGGCTT
CTGGCGTGTGACCGGCGGCTCTAGAGCCTCTGCTAACCATGTTCATGCCTTCTTCTTTTTCCTACAGCTC
CTGGGCAACGTGCTGGTTATTGTGCTGTCTCATCATTTTGGCAAAGAATTCGCCCTTAGGAAAGATGGTT
CCGCAGGTTCTTTTGTTTGTACTCCTTCTGGGTTTTTCGTTGTGTTTCGGGAAGTTCCCCATTTACACGA
TACCAGACGAACTTGGTCCCTGGAGCCCTATTGACATACACCATCTCAGCTGTCCAAATAACCTGGTTGT
GGAGGATGAAGGATGTACCAACCTGTCCGAGTTCTCCTACATGGAACTCAAAGTGGGATACATCTCAGCC
ATCAAAGTGAACGGGTTCACTTGCACAGGTGTTGTGACAGAGGCAGAGACCTACACCAACTTTGTTGGTT
ATGTCACAACCACATTCAAGAGAAAGCATTTCCGCCCCACCCCAGACGCATGTAGAGCCGCGTATAACTG
GAAGATGGCCGGTGACCCCAGATATGAAGAGTCCCTACACAATCCATACCCCGACTACCACTGGCTTCGA
ACTGTAAGAACCACCAAAGAGTCCCTCATTATCATATCCCCAAGTGTGACAGATTTGGACCCATATGACA
AATCCCTTCACTCAAGGGTCTTCCCTGGCGGAAAGTGCTCAGGAATAACGGTGTCCTCTACCTACTGCTC
AACTAACCATGATTACACCATTTGGATGCCCGAGAATCCGAGACCAAGGACACCTTGTGACATTTTTACC
AATAGCAGAGGGAAGAGAGCATCCAACGGGAACAAGACTTGCGGCTTTGTGGATGAAAGAGGCCTGTATA
AGTCTCTAAAAGGAGCATGCAGGCTCAAGTTATGTGGAGTTCTTGGACTTAGACTTATGGATGGAACATG
GGTCGCGATGCAAACATCAGATGAGACCAAATGGTGCCCTCCAGATCAGTTGGTGAATTTGCACGACTTT
CGCTCAGACGAGATCGAGCATCTCGTTGTGGAGGAGTTAGTTAAGAAAAGAGAGGAATGTCTGGATGCAT
TAGAGTCCATCATGACCACCAAGTCAGTAAGTTTCAGACGTCTCAGTCACCTGAGAAAACTTGTCCCAGG
GTTTGGAAAAGCATATACCATATTCAACAAAACCTTGATGGAGGCTGATGCTCACTACAAGTCAGTCCGG
ACCTGGAATGAGATCATCCCCTCAAAAGGGTGTTTGAAAGTTGGAGGAAGGTGCCATCCTCATGTGAACG
GGGTGTTTTTCAATGGTATAATATTAGGGCCTGACGACCATGTCCTAATCCCAGAGATGCAATCATCCCT
CCTCCAGCAACATATGGAGTTGTTGGAATCTTCAGTTATCCCCCTGATGCACCCCCTGGCAGACCCTTCT
ACAGTTTTCAAAGAAGGTGATGAGGCTGAGGATTTTGTTGAAGTTCACCTCGAGAAAAATCCAATCGAGC
TTGTAGAAGGTTGGTTCAGTAGTTGGAAAAGCTCTATTGCCTCTTTTTTCTTTATCATAGGGTTAATCAT
TGGACTATTCTTGGTTCTCCGAGTTGGTATCCATCTTTGCATTAAATTAAAGCACACCAAGAAAAGACAG
ATTTATACAGACATAGAGATGAACCGACTTGGAAAGTAACTCAAATCCTGCACAACAGATTCTTCATGTT
TGGACCAAATCAACTTGTGATACCATGCTCAAAGAGGCCTCAATTATATTTGAGTTTTTAATTTTTATGA
AAAAAAAAAAAAAAAACGGAATTCCTGCAGCCCCCAACAACCGGTACCTCTAGAACTATAGCTAGCAGAT
CTTTTTCCCTCTGCCAAAAATTATGGGGACATCATGAAGCCCCTTGAGCATCTGACTTCTGGCTAATAAA
GGAAATTTATTTTCATTGCAATAGTGTGTTGGAATTTTTTGTGTCTCTCACTCGGAAGGACATATGGGAG
GGCAAATCATTTAAAACATCAGAATGAGTATTTGGTTTAGAGTTTGGCAACATATGCCATATGCTGGCTG
CCATGAACAAAGGTGGCTATAAAGAGGTCATCAGTATATGAAACAGCCCCCTGCTGTCCATTCCTTATTC
CATAGAAAAGCCTTGACTTGAGGTTAGATTTTTTTTATATTTTGTTTTGTGTTATTTTTTTCTTTAACAT
CCCTAAAATTTTCCTTACATGTTTTACTAGCCAGATTTTTCCTCCTCTCCTGACTACTCCCAGTCATAGC
TGTCCCTCTTCTCTTATGAAGATCCCTCGACCTGCAGCCCAAGCTTGGCGTAATCATGGTCATAGCTGTT
TCCTGTGTGAAATTGTTATCCGCTCACAATTCCACACAACATACGAGCCGGAAGCATAAAGTGTAAAGCC
TGGGGTGCCTAATGAGTGAGCTAACTCACATTAATTGCGTTGCGCTCACTGCCCGCTTTCCAGTCGGGAA
ACCTGTCGTGCCAGCGGATCCGCATCTCAATTAGTCAGCAACCATAGTCCCGCCCCTAACTCCGCCCATC
CCGCCCCTAACTCCGCCCAGTTCCGCCCATTCTCCGCCCCATGGCTGACTAATTTTTTTTATTTATGCAG
AGGCCGAGGCCGCCTCGGCCTCTGAGCTATTCCAGAAGTAGTGAGGAGGCTTTTTTGGAGGCCTAGGCTT
TTGCAAAAAGCTAACTTGTTTATTGCAGCTTATAATGGTTACAAATAAAGCAATAGCATCACAAATTTCA
CAAATAAAGCATTTTTTTCACTGCATTCTAGTTGTGGTTTGTCCAAACTCATCAATGTATCTTATCATGT
CTGGATCCGCTGCATTAATGAATCGGCCAACGCGCGGGGAGAGGCGGTTTGCGTATTGGGCGCTCTTCCG
CTTCCTCGCTCACTGACTCGCTGCGCTCGGTCGTTCGGCTGCGGCGAGCGGTATCAGCTCACTCAAAGGC
GGTAATACGGTTATCCACAGAATCAGGGGATAACGCAGGAAAGAACATGTGAGCAAAAGGCCAGCAAAAG
GCCAGGAACCGTAAAAAGGCCGCGTTGCTGGCGTTTTTCCATAGGCTCCGCCCCCCTGACGAGCATCACA
AAAATCGACGCTCAAGTCAGAGGTGGCGAAACCCGACAGGACTATAAAGATACCAGGCGTTTCCCCCTGG
AAGCTCCCTCGTGCGCTCTCCTGTTCCGACCCTGCCGCTTACCGGATACCTGTCCGCCTTTCTCCCTTCG
GGAAGCGTGGCGCTTTCTCAATGCTCACGCTGTAGGTATCTCAGTTCGGTGTAGGTCGTTCGCTCCAAGC
TGGGCTGTGTGCACGAACCCCCCGTTCAGCCCGACCGCTGCGCCTTATCCGGTAACTATCGTCTTGAGTC
CAACCCGGTAAGACACGACTTATCGCCACTGGCAGCAGCCACTGGTAACAGGATTAGCAGAGCGAGGTAT
GTAGGCGGTGCTACAGAGTTCTTGAAGTGGTGGCCTAACTACGGCTACACTAGAAGGACAGTATTTGGTA
TCTGCGCTCTGCTGAAGCCAGTTACCTTCGGAAAAAGAGTTGGTAGCTCTTGATCCGGCAAACAAACCAC
CGCTGGTAGCGGTGGTTTTTTTGTTTGCAAGCAGCAGATTACGCGCAGAAAAAAAGGATCTCAAGAAGAT
CCTTTGATCTTTTCTACGGGGTCTGACGCTCAGTGGAACGAAAACTCACGTTAAGGGATTTTGGTCATGA
GATTATCAAAAAGGATCTTCACCTAGATCCTTTTAAATTAAAAATGAAGTTTTAAATCAATCTAAAGTAT
ATATGAGTAAACTTGGTCTGACAGTTACCAATGCTTAATCAGTGAGGCACCTATCTCAGCGATCTGTCTA
TTTCGTTCATCCATAGTTGCCTGACTCCCCGTCGTGTAGATAACTACGATACGGGAGGGCTTACCATCTG
GCCCCAGTGCTGCAATGATACCGCGAGACCCACGCTCACCGGCTCCAGATTTATCAGCAATAAACCAGCC
AGCCGGAAGGGCCGAGCGCAGAAGTGGTCCTGCAACTTTATCCGCCTCCATCCAGTCTATTAATTGTTGC
CGGGAAGCTAGAGTAAGTAGTTCGCCAGTTAATAGTTTGCGCAACGTTGTTGCCATTGCTACAGGCATCG
TGGTGTCACGCTCGTCGTTTGGTATGGCTTCATTCAGCTCCGGTTCCCAACGATCAAGGCGAGTTACATG
ATCCCCCATGTTGTGCAAAAAAGCGGTTAGCTCCTTCGGTCCTCCGATCGTTGTCAGAAGTAAGTTGGCC
GCAGTGTTATCACTCATGGTTATGGCAGCACTGCATAATTCTCTTACTGTCATGCCATCCGTAAGATGCT
TTTCTGTGACTGGTGAGTACTCAACCAAGTCATTCTGAGAATAGTGTATGCGGCGACCGAGTTGCTCTTG
CCCGGCGTCAATACGGGATAATACCGCGCCACATAGCAGAACTTTAAAAGTGCTCATCATTGGAAAACGT
TCTTCGGGGCGAAAACTCTCAAGGATCTTACCGCTGTTGAGATCCAGTTCGATGTAACCCACTCGTGCAC
CCAACTGATCTTCAGCATCTTTTACTTTCACCAGCGTTTCTGGGTGAGCAAAAACAGGAAGGCAAAATGC
CGCAAAAAAGGGAATAAGGGCGACACGGAAATGTTGAATACTCATACTCTTCCTTTTTCAATATTATTGA
AGCATTTATCAGGGTTATTGTCTCATGAGCGGATACATATTTGAATGTATTTAGAAAAATAAACAAATAG
GGGTTCCGCGCACATTTCCCCGAAAAGTGCCACCTG
