Features (pLannotate 1.2.2; 17 found; start..end, strand, type, name):
      5..384     +  enhancer       CMV enhancer: human cytomegalovirus immediate early enhancer
    662..1678    +  intron         chimeric intron: chimera between introns from chicken β-actin and rabbit β-globin
   1676..1732    +  CDS            HBB (fragment): HBB_LEPEU - Experimental evidence at protein level: Swiss-Prot protein existence level 1. Involved in oxygen transport from the lung to the various peripheral tissues. From Lepus europaeus (European hare).
   1746..3062    +  CDS            G (fragment): GLYCO_RABVR - Experimental evidence at protein level: Swiss-Prot protein existence level 1. Attaches the virus to host cellular receptor, inducing endocytosis of the virion. In the endosome, the acidic pH induces conformational changes in the glycoprotein trimer, which trigger fusion between virus and cell membrane. There is convincing in vitro evidence that the muscular form of the nicotinic acetylcholine receptor (nAChR), the neuronal cell adhesion molecule (NCAM), and the p75 neurotrophin receptor (p75NTR) bind glycoprotein and thereby facilitate rabies virus entry into cells (By similarity
   3225..3257    +  CDS            VSV-G tag: epitope tag from vesicular stomatitis virus G protein
   3496..3551    +  polyA_signal   β-globin poly(A) signal: rabbit β-globin polyadenylation signal (Gil and Proudfoot, 1987)
   3936..3952    -  protein_bind   lac operator: The lac repressor binds to the lac operator to inhibit transcription in E. coli. This inhibition can be relieved by adding lactose or isopropyl-β-D-thiogalactopyranoside (IPTG). lac repressor encoded by lacI
   3960..3990    -  promoter       lac promoter: promoter for the E. coli lac operon
   4005..4026    -  protein_bind   CAP binding site: CAP binding activates transcription in the presence of cAMP. E. coli catabolite activator protein
   4039..4078    -  CDS            lacI (fragment): lac repressor; lacI; The lac repressor binds to the lac operator to inhibit transcription in E. coli. This inhibition can be relieved by adding lactose or isopropyl-β-D-thiogalactopyranoside (IPTG).
   4085..4107    +  promoter       SV40 promoter (fragment): SV40 enhancer and early promoter
   4131..4266    +  rep_origin     SV40 ori: SV40 origin of replication
   4286..4420    +  polyA_signal   SV40 poly(A) signal: SV40 polyadenylation signal
   4422..4476    -  CDS            lacI (fragment): lac repressor; lacI; The lac repressor binds to the lac operator to inhibit transcription in E. coli. This inhibition can be relieved by adding lactose or isopropyl-β-D-thiogalactopyranoside (IPTG).
   4659..5247    -  rep_origin     ori: high-copy-number ColE1/pMB1/pBR322/pUC origin of replication
   5418..6278    -  CDS            AmpR: β-lactamase; bla; confers resistance to ampicillin, carbenicillin, and related antibiotics
   6279..6383    -  promoter       AmpR promoter: bla
>Addgene plasmid #119978 | pCAGGS-FuG-E (P440E) | addgene full sequence | sequence record 232261 | Addgene NGS Result
GGTCGACATTGATTATTGACTAGTTATTAATAGTAATCAATTACGGGGTCATTAGTTCATAGCCCATATA
TGGAGTTCCGCGTTACATAACTTACGGTAAATGGCCCGCCTGGCTGACCGCCCAACGACCCCCGCCCATT
GACGTCAATAATGACGTATGTTCCCATAGTAACGCCAATAGGGACTTTCCATTGACGTCAATGGGTGGAG
TATTTACGGTAAACTGCCCACTTGGCAGTACATCAAGTGTATCATATGCCAAGTACGCCCCCTATTGACG
TCAATGACGGTAAATGGCCCGCCTGGCATTATGCCCAGTACATGACCTTATGGGACTTTCCTACTTGGCA
GTACATCTACGTATTAGTCATCGCTATTACCATGGTCGAGGTGAGCCCCACGTTCTGCTTCACTCTCCCC
ATCTCCCCCCCCTCCCCACCCCCAATTTTGTATTTATTTATTTTTTAATTATTTTGTGCAGCGATGGGGG
CGGGGGGGGGGGGGGCGCGCGCCRGGSGGGGSGGGGSGGGGSGRGGGGSGGGGSGGGGSGRGGSGGRGRG
GKGCGGCGGCAGCCAATCAGAGCGGCGCGCTCCGAAAGTTTCCTTTTATGGCGAGGCGGCGGCGGCGGCG
GCCCTATAAAAAGCGAAGCGCGCGGCGGGCGGGAGTCGCTGCGCGCTGCCTTCGCCCCGTGCCCCGCTCC
GCCGCCGCCTCGCGCCGCCCGCCCCGGCTCTGACTGACCGCGTTACTCCCACAGGTGAGCGGGCGGGACG
GCCCTTCTCCTCCGGGCTGTAATTAGCGCTTGGTTTAATGACGGCTTGTTTCTTTTCTGTGGCTGCGTGA
AAGCCTTGAGGGGCTCCGGGAGGGCCCTTTGTGCGGGGGGAGCGGCTCGGGGGGTGCGTGCGTGTGTGTG
TGCGTGGGGAGCGCCGCGTGCGGCTCCGCGCTGCCCGGCGGCTGTGAGCGCTGCGGGCGCGGCGCGGGGC
TTTGTGCGCTCCGCAGTGTGCGCGAGGGGAGCGCGGCCGGGGGCGGTGCCCCGCGGTGCGGGGGGGGCTG
CGAGGGGAACAAAGGCTGCGTGCGGGGTGTGTGCGTGGGGGGGTGAGCAGGGGGTGTGGGCGCGTCGGTC
GGGCTGCAACCCCCCCTGCACCCCCCTCCCCGAGTTGCTGAGCACGGCCCGGCTTCGGGTGCGGGGCTCC
GTACGGGGCGTGGCGCGGGGCTCGCCGTGCCGGGCGGGGGGTGGCGGCAGGTGGGGGTGCCGGGCGGGGC
GGGGCCGCCTCGGGCCGGGGRGGGCTCGGGGGAGGGGCGCGGCGGCCCCCGGAGCGCCGGCGGCTGTCGA
GGCGCGGCGAGCCGCAGCCATTGCCTTTTATGGTAATCGTGCGAGAGGGCGCAGGGACTTCCTTTGTCCC
AAATCTGTGCGGAGCCGAAATCTGGGAGGCGCCGCCGCACCCCCTCTAGCGGGCGCGGGGCGAAGCGGTG
CGGCGCCGGCAGGAAGGAAATGGGCGGGGAGGGCCTTCGTGCGTCGCCGCGCCGCCGTCCCCTTCTCCCT
CTCCAGCCTCGGGGCTGTCCGCGGGGGGACGGCTGCCTTCGGGGGGGACGGGGCAGGGCGGGGTTCGGCT
TCTGGCGTGTGACCGGCGGCTCTAGAGCCTCTGCTAACCATGTTCATGCCTTCTTCTTTTTCCTACAGCT
CCTGGGCAACGTGCTGGTTATTGTGCTGTCTCATCATTTTGGCAAAGAATTCGCCCTTAGGAAAGATGGT
TCCGCAGGTTCTTTTGTTTGTACTCCTTCTGGGTTTTTCGTTGTGTTTCGGGAAGTTCCCCATTTACACG
ATACCAGACGAACTTGGTCCCTGGAGCCCTATTGACATACACCATCTCAGCTGTCCAAATAACCTGGTTG
TGGAGGATGAAGGATGTACCAACCTGTCCGAGTTCTCCTACATGGAACTCAAAGTGGGATACATCTCAGC
CATCAAAGTGAACGGGTTCACTTGCACAGGTGTTGTGACAGAGGCAGAGACCTACACCAACTTTGTTGGT
TATGTCACAACCACATTCAAGAGAAAGCATTTCCGCCCCACCCCAGACGCATGTAGAGCCGCGTATAACT
GGAAGATGGCCGGTGACCCCAGATATGAAGAGTCCCTACACAATCCATACCCCGACTACCACTGGCTTCG
AACTGTAAGAACCACCAAAGAGTCCCTCATTATCATATCCCCAAGTGTGACAGATTTGGACCCATATGAC
AAATCCCTTCACTCAAGGGTCTTCCCTGGCGGAAAGTGCTCAGGAATAACGGTGTCCTCTACCTACTGCT
CAACTAACCATGATTACACCATTTGGATGCCCGAGAATCCGAGACCAAGGACACCTTGTGACATTTTTAC
CAATAGCAGAGGGAAGAGAGCATCCAACGGGAACAAGACTTGCGGCTTTGTGGATGAAAGAGGCCTGTAT
AAGTCTCTAAAAGGAGCATGCAGGCTCAAGTTATGTGGAGTTCTTGGACTTAGACTTATGGATGGAACAT
GGGTCGCGATGCAAACATCAGATGAGACCAAATGGTGCCCTCCAGATCAGTTGGTGAATTTGCACGACTT
TCGCTCAGACGAGATCGAGCATCTCGTTGTGGAGGAGTTAGTTAAGAAAAGAGAGGAATGTCTGGATGCA
TTAGAGTCCATCATGACCACCAAGTCAGTAAGTTTCAGACGTCTCAGTCACCTGAGAAAACTTGTCCCAG
GGTTTGGAAAAGCATATACCATATTCAACAAAACCTTGATGGAGGCTGATGCTCACTACAAGTCAGTCCG
GACCTGGAATGAGATCATCCCCTCAAAAGGGTGTTTGAAAGTTGGAGGAAGGTGCCATCCTCATGTGAAC
GGGGTGTTTTTCAATGGTATAATATTAGGGCCTGACGACCATGTCCTAATCCCAGAGATGCAATCATCCC
TCCTCCAGCAACATATGGAGTTGTTGGAATCTTCAGTTATCCCCCTGATGCACCCCCTGGCAGACCCTTC
TACAGTTTTCAAAGAAGGTGATGAGGCTGAGGATTTTGTTGAAGTTCACCTCGAGAAAAATCCAATCGAG
CTTGTAGAAGGTTGGTTCAGTAGTTGGAAAAGCTCTATTGCCTCTTTTTTCTTTATCATAGGGTTAATCA
TTGGACTATTCTTGGTTCTCCGAGTTGGTATCCATCTTTGCATTAAATTAAAGCACACCAAGAAAAGACA
GATTTATACAGACATAGAGATGAACCGACTTGGAAAGTAACTCAAATCCTGCACAACAGATTCTTCATGT
TTGGACCAAATCAACTTGTGATACCATGCTCAAAGAGGCCTCAATTATATTTGAGTTTTTAATTTTTATG
AAAAAAAAAAAAAAAAACGGAATTCCTGCAGCCCCCAACAACCGGTACCTCTAGAACTATAGCTAGCAGA
TCTTTTTCCCTCTGCCAAAAATTATGGGGACATCATGAAGCCCCTTGAGCATCTGACTTCTGGCTAATAA
AGGAAATTTATTTTCATTGCAATAGTGTGTTGGAATTTTTTGTGTCTCTCACTCGGAAGGACATATGGGA
GGGCAAATCATTTAAAACATCAGAATGAGTATTTGGTTTAGAGTTTGGCAACATATGCCCATATGCTGGC
TGCCATGAACAAAGGTTGGCTATAAAGAGGTCATCAGTATATGAAACAGCCCCCTGCTGTCCATTCCTTA
TTCCATAGAAAAGCCTTGACTTGAGGTTAGATTTTTTTTATATTTTGTTTTGTGTTATTTTTTTCTTTAA
CATCCCTAAAATTTTCCTTACATGTTTTACTAGCCAGATTTTTCCTCCTCTCCTGACTACTCCCAGTCAT
AGCTGTCCCTCTTCTCTTATGGAGATCCCTCGACCTGCAGCCCAAGCTTGGCGTAATCATGGTCATAGCT
GTTTCCTGTGTGAAATTGTTATCCGCTCACAATTCCACACAACATACGAGCCGGAAGCATAAAGTGTAAA
GCCTGGGGTGCCTAATGAGTGAGCTAACTCACATTAATTGCGTTGCGCTCACTGCCCGCTTTCCAGTCGG
GAAACCTGTCGTGCCAGCGGATCCGCATCTCAATTAGTCAGCAACCATAGTCCCGCCCCTAACTCCGCCC
ATCCCGCCCCTAACTCCGCCCAGTTCCGCCCATTCTCCGCCCCATGGCTGACTAATTTTTTTTATTTATG
CAGAGGCCGAGGCCGCCTCGGCCTCTGAGCTATTCCAGAAGTAGTGAGGAGGCTTTTTTGGAGGCCTAGG
CTTTTGCAAAAAGCTAACTTGTTTATTGCAGCTTATAATGGTTACAAATAAAGCAATAGCATCACAAATT
TCACAAATAAAGCATTTTTTTCACTGCATTCTAGTTGTGGTTTGTCCAAACTCATCAATGTATCTTATCA
TGTCTGGATCCGCTGCATTAATGAATCGGCCAACGCGCGGGGAGAGGCGGTTTGCGTATTGGGCGCTCTT
CCGCTTCCTCGCTCACTGACTCGCTGCGCTCGGTCGTTCGGCTGCGGCGAGCGGTATCAGCTCACTCAAA
GGCGGTAATACGGTTATCCACAGAATCAGGGGATAACGCAGGAAAGAACATGTGAGCAAAAGGCCAGCAA
AAGGCCAGGAACCGTAAAAAGGCCGCGTTGCTGGCGTTTTTCCATAGGCTCCGCCCCCCTGACGAGCATC
ACAAAAATCGACGCTCAAGTCAGAGGTGGCGAAACCCGACAGGACTATAAAGATACCAGGCGTTTCCCCC
TGGAAGCTCCCTCGTGCGCTCTCCTGTTCCGACCCTGCCGCTTACCGGATACCTGTCCGCCTTTCTCCCT
TCGGGAAGCGTGGCGCTTTCTCATAGCTCACGCTGTAGGTATCTCAGTTCGGTGTAGGTCGTTCGCTCCA
AGCTGGGCTGTGTGCACGAACCCCCCGTTCAGCCCGACCGCTGCGCCTTATCCGGTAACTATCGTCTTGA
GTCCAACCCGGTAAGACACGACTTATCGCCACTGGCAGCAGCCACTGGTAACAGGATTAGCAGAGCGAGG
TATGTAGGCGGTGCTACAGAGTTCTTGAAGTGGTGGCCTAACTACGGCTACACTAGAAGAACAGTATTTG
GTATCTGCGCTCTGCTGAAGCCAGTTACCTTCGGAAAAAGAGTTGGTAGCTCTTGATCCGGCAAACAAAC
CACCGCTGGTAGCGGTGGTTTTTTTGTTTGCAAGCAGCAGATTACGCGCAGAAAAAAAGGATCTCAAGAA
GATCCTTTGATCTTTTCTACGGGGTCTGACGCTCAGTGGAACGAAAACTCACGTTAAGGGATTTTGGTCA
TGAGATTATCAAAAAGGATCTTCACCTAGATCCTTTTAAATTAAAAATGAAGTTTTAAATCAATCTAAAG
TATATATGAGTAAACTTGGTCTGACAGTTACCAATGCTTAATCAGTGAGGCACCTATCTCAGCGATCTGT
CTATTTCGTTCATCCATAGTTGCCTGACTCCCCGTCGTGTAGATAACTACGATACGGGAGGGCTTACCAT
CTGGCCCCAGTGCTGCAATGATACCGCGAGACCCACGCTCACCGGCTCCAGATTTATCAGCAATAAACCA
GCCAGCCGGAAGGGCCGAGCGCAGAAGTGGTCCTGCAACTTTATCCGCCTCCATCCAGTCTATTAATTGT
TGCCGGGAAGCTAGAGTAAGTAGTTCGCCAGTTAATAGTTTGCGCAACGTTGTTGCCATTGCTACAGGCA
TCGTGGTGTCACGCTCGTCGTTTGGTATGGCTTCATTCAGCTCCGGTTCCCAACGATCAAGGCGAGTTAC
ATGATCCCCCATGTTGTGCAAAAAAGCGGTTAGCTCCTTCGGTCCTCCGATCGTTGTCAGAAGTAAGTTG
GCCGCAGTGTTATCACTCATGGTTATGGCAGCACTGCATAATTCTCTTACTGTCATGCCATCCGTAAGAT
GCTTTTCTGTGACTGGTGAGTACTCAACCAAGTCATTCTGAGAATAGTGTATGCGGCGACCGAGTTGCTC
TTGCCCGGCGTCAATACGGGATAATACCGCGCCACATAGCAGAACTTTAAAAGTGCTCATCATTGGAAAA
CGTTCTTCGGGGCGAAAACTCTCAAGGATCTTACCGCTGTTGAGATCCAGTTCGATGTAACCCACTCGTG
CACCCAACTGATCTTCAGCATCTTTTACTTTCACCAGCGTTTCTGGGTGAGCAAAAACAGGAAGGCAAAA
TGCCGCAAAAAAGGGAATAAGGGCGACACGGAAATGTTGAATACTCATACTCTTCCTTTTTCAATATTAT
TGAAGCATTTATCAGGGTTATTGTCTCATGAGCGGATACATATTTGAATGTATTTAGAAAAATAAACAAA
TAGGGGTTCCGCGCACATTTCCCCGAAAAGTGCCACCTG
